>Addgene plasmid #87694 | pCAG-ERT2-PhoCl-Cre-PhoCl-ERT2 | depositor full sequence | sequence record 213369 | pCAG-ERT2-PhoCl-Cre-PhoCl-ERT2 sequence 9160 bps
GGTCGACATTGATTATTGACTAGTTATTAATAGTAATCAATTACGGGGTCATTAGTTCATAGCCCATATA
TGGAGTTCCGCGTTACATAACTTACGGTAAATGGCCCGCCTGGCTGACCGCCCAACGACCCCCGCCCATT
GACGTCAATAATGACGTATGTTCCCATAGTAACGCCAATAGGGACTTTCCATTGACGTCAATGGGTGGAG
TATTTACGGTAAACTGCCCACTTGGCAGTACATCAAGTGTATCATATGCCAAGTACGCCCCCTATTGACG
TCAATGACGGTAAATGGCCCGCCTGGCATTATGCCCAGTACATGACCTTATGGGACTTTCCTACTTGGCA
GTACATCTACGTATTAGTCATCGCTATTACCATGGTCGAGGTGAGCCCCACGTTCTGCTTCACTCTCCCC
ATCTCCCCCCCCTCCCCACCCCCAATTTTGTATTTATTTATTTTTTAATTATTTTGTGCAGCGATGGGGG
CGGGGGGGGGGGGGGCGCGCGCCAGGCGGGGCGGGGCGGGGCGAGGGGCGGGGCGGGGCGAGGCGGAGAG
GTGCGGCGGCAGCCAATCAGAGCGGCGCGCTCCGAAAGTTTCCTTTTATGGCGAGGCGGCGGCGGCGGCG
GCCCTATAAAAAGCGAAGCGCGCGGCGGGCGGGAGTCGCTGCGTTGCCTTCGCCCCGTGCCCCGCTCCGC
GCCGCCTCGCGCCGCCCGCCCCGGCTCTGACTGACCGCGTTACTCCCACAGGTGAGCGGGCGGGACGGCC
CTTCTCCTCCGGGCTGTAATTAGCGCTTGGTTTAATGACGGCTCGTTTCTTTTCTGTGGCTGCGTGAAAG
CCTTAAAGGGCTCCGGGAGGGCCCTTTGTGCGGGGGGGAGCGGCTCGGGGGGTGCGTGCGTGTGTGTGTG
CGTGGGGAGCGCCGCGTGCGGCCCGCGCTGCCCGGCGGCTGTGAGCGCTGCGGGCGCGGCGCGGGGCTTT
GTGCGCTCCGCGTGTGCGCGAGGGGAGCGCGGCCGGGGGCGGTGCCCCGCGGTGCGGGGGGGCTGCGAGG
GGAACAAAGGCTGCGTGCGGGGTGTGTGCGTGGGGGGGTGAGCAGGGGGTGTGGGCGCGGCGGTCGGGCT
GTAACCCCCCCCTGCACCCCCCTCCCCGAGTTGCTGAGCACGGCCCGGCTTCGGGTGCGGGGCTCCGTGC
GGGGCGTGGCGCGGGGCTCGCCGTGCCGGGCGGGGGGTGGCGGCAGGTGGGGGTGCCGGGCGGGGCGGGG
CCGCCTCGGGCCGGGGAGGGCTCGGGGGAGGGGCGCGGCGGCCCCGGAGCGCCGGCGGCTGTCGAGGCGC
GGCGAGCCGCAGCCATTGCCTTTTATGGTAATCGTGCGAGAGGGCGCAGGGACTTCCTTTGTCCCAAATC
TGGCGGAGCCGAAATCTGGGAGGCGCCGCCGCACCCCCTCTAGCGGGCGCGGGCGAAGCGGTGCGGCGCC
GGCAGGAAGGAAATGGGCGGGGAGGGCCTTCGTGCGTCGCCGCGCCGCCGTCCCCTTCTCCATCTCCAGC
CTCGGGGCTGCCGCAGGGGGACGGCTGCCTTCGGGGGGGACGGGGCAGGGCGGGGTTCGGCTTCTGGCGT
GTGACCGGCGGCTCTAGAGCCTCTGCTAACCATGTTCATGCCTTCTTCTTTTTCCTACAGCTCCTGGGCA
ACGTGCTGGTTATTGTGCTGTCTCATCATTTTGGCAAAGAATTCCCGGGTGAGCCGCCACCATGGCTGGA
GACATGAGAGCTGCCAACCTTTGGCCAAGCCCGCTCATGATCAAACGCTCTAAGAAGAACAGCCTGGCCT
TGTCCCTGACGGCCGACCAGATGGTCAGTGCCTTGTTGGATGCTGAGCCCCCCATACTCTATTCCGAGTA
TGATCCTACCAGACCCTTCAGTGAAGCTTCGATGATGGGCTTACTGACCAACCTGGCAGACAGGGAGCTG
GTTCACATGATCAACTGGGCGAAGAGGGTGCCAGGCTTTGTGGATTTGACCCTCCATGATCAGGTCCACC
TTCTAGAATGTGCCTGGCTAGAGATCCTGATGATTGGTCTCGTCTGGCGCTCCATGGAGCACCCAGTGAA
GCTACTGTTTGCTCCTAACTTGCTCTTGGACAGGAACCAGGGAAAATGTGTAGAGGGCATGGTGGAGATC
TTCGACATGCTGCTGGCTACATCATCTCGGTTCCGCATGATGAATCTGCAGGGAGAGGAGTTTGTGTGCC
TCAAATCTATTATTTTGCTTAATTCTGGAGTGTACACATTTCTGTCCAGCACCCTGAAGTCTCTGGAAGA
GAAGGACCATATCCACCGAGTCCTGGACAAGATCACAGACACTTTGATCCACCTGATGGCCAAGGCAGGC
CTGACCCTGCAGCAGCAGCACCAGCGGCTGGCCCAGCTCCTCCTCATCCTCTCCCACATCAGGCACATGA
GTAACAAAGGCATGGAGCATCTGTACAGCATGAAGTGCAAGAACGTGGTGCCCCTCTATGACCTGCTGCT
GGAGGCGGCGGACGCCCACCGCCTACATGCGCCCACTAGCCGTGGAGGGGCATCCGTGGAGGAGACGGAC
CAAAGCCACTTGGCCACTGCGGGCTCTACTTCATCGCATTCCTTGCAAAAGTATTACATCACGGGGGAGG
CAGAGGGTTTCCCTGCCACAGCTGTCGACGGTACCGTGATCCCTGACTACTTCAAGCAGAGCTTCCCCGA
GGGCTACAGCTGGGAGCGCAGCATGACCTACGAGGACGGCGGCATCTGCATCGCCACCAACGACATCACA
ATGGAGGGGGACAGCTTCATCAACAAGATCCACTTCAAGGGCACGAACTTCCCCCCCAACGGCCCCGTGA
TGCAGAAGAGGACCGTGGGCTGGGAGGCCAGCACCGAGAAGATGTACGAGCGCGACGGCGTGCTGAAGGG
CGACGTGAAGATGAAGCTGCTGCTGAAGGGCGGCGGCCACTATCGCTGCGACTACCGCACCACCTACAAG
GTCAAGCAGAAGCCCGTAAAGCTGCCCGACTACCACTTCGTGGACCACCGCATCGAGATCCTGAGCCACG
ACAAGGACTACAACAAGGTGAAGCTGTACGAGCACGCCGTGGCCCGCAACTCCACCGACAGCATGGACGA
GCTGTACAAGGGTGGCAGCGGTGGCATGGTGAGCAAGGGCGAGGAGACCATTACAAGCGTGATCAAGCCT
GACATGAAGAACAAGCTGCGCATGGAGGGCAACGTGAACGGCCACGCCTTCGTGATCGAGGGCGAGGGCA
GCGGCAAGCCCTTCGAGGGCATCCAGACGATTGATTTGGAGGTGAAGGAGGGCGCCCCGCTGCCCTTCGC
CTACGACATCCTGACCACCGCCTTCCACTACGGCAACCGCGTGTTCACCAAGTACCCACGGGCTAGCGAT
GCAACGAGTGATGAGGTTCGCAAGAACCTGATGGACATGTTCAGGGATCGCCAGGCGTTTTCTGAGCATA
CCTGGAAAATGCTTCTGTCCGTTTGCCGGTCGTGGGCGGCATGGTGCAAGTTGAATAACCGGAAATGGTT
TCCCGCAGAACCTGAAGATGTTCGCGATTATCTTCTATATCTTCAGGCGCGCGGTCTGGCAGTAAAAACT
ATCCAGCAACATTTGGGCCAGCTAAACATGCTTCATCGTCGGTCCGGGCTGCCACGACCAAGTGACAGCA
ATGCTGTTTCACTGGTTATGCGGCGGATCCGAAAAGAAAACGTTGATGCCGGTGAACGTGCAAAACAGGC
TCTAGCGTTCGAACGCACTGATTTCGACCAGGTTCGTTCACTCATGGAAAATAGCGATCGCTGCCAGGAT
ATACGTAATCTGGCATTTCTGGGGATTGCTTATAACACCCTGTTACGTATAGCCGAAATTGCCAGGATCA
GGGTTAAAGATATCTCACGTACTGACGGTGGGAGAATGTTAATCCATATTGGCAGAACGAAAACGCTGGT
TAGCACCGCAGGTGTAGAGAAGGCACTTAGCCTGGGGGTAACTAAACTGGTCGAGCGATGGATTTCCGTC
TCTGGTGTAGCTGATGATCCGAATAACTACCTGTTTTGCCGGGTCAGAAAAAATGGTGTTGCCGCGCCAT
CTGCCACCAGCCAGCTATCAACTCGCGCCCTGGAAGGGATTTTTGAAGCAACTCATCGATTGATTTACGG
CGCTAAGGATGACTCTGGTCAGAGATACCTGGCCTGGTCTGGACACAGTGCCCGTGTCGGAGCCGCGCGA
GATATGGCCCGCGCTGGAGTTTCAATACCGGAGATCATGCAAGCTGGTGGCTGGACCAATGTAAATATTG
TCATGAACTATATCCGTAACCTGGATAGTGAAACAGGGGCAATGGTGCGCCTGCTGGAAGATGGCGATTC
CGGAGTGATCCCTGACTACTTCAAGCAGAGCTTCCCCGAGGGCTACAGCTGGGAGCGCAGCATGACCTAC
GAGGACGGCGGCATCTGCATCGCCACCAACGACATCACAATGGAGGGGGACAGCTTCATCAACAAGATCC
ACTTCAAGGGCACGAACTTCCCCCCCAACGGCCCCGTGATGCAGAAGAGGACCGTGGGCTGGGAGGCCAG
CACCGAGAAGATGTACGAGCGCGACGGCGTGCTGAAGGGCGACGTGAAGATGAAGCTGCTGCTGAAGGGC
GGCGGCCACTATCGCTGCGACTACCGCACCACCTACAAGGTCAAGCAGAAGCCCGTAAAGCTGCCCGACT
ACCACTTCGTGGACCACCGCATCGAGATCCTGAGCCACGACAAGGACTACAACAAGGTGAAGCTGTACGA
GCACGCCGTGGCCCGCAACTCCACCGACAGCATGGACGAGCTGTACAAGGGTGGCAGCGGTGGCATGGTG
AGCAAGGGCGAGGAGACCATTACAAGCGTGATCAAGCCTGACATGAAGAACAAGCTGCGCATGGAGGGCA
ACGTGAACGGCCACGCCTTCGTGATCGAGGGCGAGGGCAGCGGCAAGCCCTTCGAGGGCATCCAGACGAT
TGATTTGGAGGTGAAGGAGGGCGCCCCGCTGCCCTTCGCCTACGACATCCTGACCACCGCCTTCCACTAC
GGCAACCGCGTGTTCACCAAGTACCCACGGGTCGAGCCATCTGCTGGAGACATGAGAGCTGCCAACCTTT
GGCCAAGCCCGCTCATGATCAAACGCTCTAAGAAGAACAGCCTGGCCTTGTCCCTGACGGCCGACCAGAT
GGTCAGTGCCTTGTTGGATGCTGAGCCCCCCATACTCTATTCCGAGTATGATCCTACCAGACCCTTCAGT
GAAGCTTCGATGATGGGCTTACTGACCAACCTGGCAGACAGGGAGCTGGTTCACATGATCAACTGGGCGA
AGAGGGTGCCAGGCTTTGTGGATTTGACCCTCCATGATCAGGTCCACCTTCTAGAATGTGCCTGGCTAGA
GATCCTGATGATTGGTCTCGTCTGGCGCTCCATGGAGCACCCAGTGAAGCTACTGTTTGCTCCTAACTTG
CTCTTGGACAGGAACCAGGGAAAATGTGTAGAGGGCATGGTGGAGATCTTCGACATGCTGCTGGCTACAT
CATCTCGGTTCCGCATGATGAATCTGCAGGGAGAGGAGTTTGTGTGCCTCAAATCTATTATTTTGCTTAA
TTCTGGAGTGTACACATTTCTGTCCAGCACCCTGAAGTCTCTGGAAGAGAAGGACCATATCCACCGAGTC
CTGGACAAGATCACAGACACTTTGATCCACCTGATGGCCAAGGCAGGCCTGACCCTGCAGCAGCAGCACC
AGCGGCTGGCCCAGCTCCTCCTCATCCTCTCCCACATCAGGCACATGAGTAACAAAGGCATGGAGCATCT
GTACAGCATGAAGTGCAAGAACGTGGTGCCCCTCTATGACCTGCTGCTGGAGGCGGCGGACGCCCACCGC
CTACATGCGCCCACTAGCCGTGGAGGGGCATCCGTGGAGGAGACGGACCAAAGCCACTTGGCCACTGCGG
GCTCTACTTCATCGCATTCCTTGCAAAAGTATTACATCACGGGGGAGGCAGAGGGTTTCCCTGCCACAGC
TTGATAGCGGCCGCACTCCTCAGGTGCAGGCTGCCTATCAGAAGGTGGTGGCTGGTGTGGCCAATGCCCT
GGCTCACAAATACCACTGAGATCTTTTTCCCTCTGCCAAAAATTATGGGGACATCATGAAGCCCCTTGAG
CATCTGACTTCTGGCTAATAAAGGAAATTTATTTTCATTGCAATAGTGTGTTGGAATTTTTTGTGTCTCT
CACTCGGAAGGACATATGGGAGGGCAAATCATTTAAAACATCAGAATGAGTATTTGGTTTAGAGTTTGGC
AACATATGCCCATATGCTGGCTGCCATGAACAAAGGTTGGCTATAAAGAGGTCATCAGTATATGAAACAG
CCCCCTGCTGTCCATTCCTTATTCCATAGAAAAGCCTTGACTTGAGGTTAGATTTTTTTTATATTTTGTT
TTGTGTTATTTTTTTCTTTAACATCCCTAAAATTTTCCTTACATGTTTTACTAGCCAGATTTTTCCTCCT
CTCCTGACTACTCCCAGTCATAGCTGTCCCTCTTCTCTTATGGAGATCCCTCGACCTGCAGCCCAAGCTT
GGCGTAATCATGGTCATAGCTGTTTCCTGTGTGAAATTGTTATCCGCTCACAATTCCACACAACATACGA
GCCGGAAGCATAAAGTGTAAAGCCTGGGGTGCCTAATGAGTGAGCTAACTCACATTAATTGCGTTGCGCT
CACTGCCCGCTTTCCAGTCGGGAAACCTGTCGTGCCAGCGGATCCGCATCTCAATTAGTCAGCAACCATA
GTCCCGCCCCTAACTCCGCCCATCCCGCCCCTAACTCCGCCCAGTTCCGCCCATTCTCCGCCCCATGGCT
GACTAATTTTTTTTATTTATGCAGAGGCCGAGGCCGCCTCGGCCTCTGAGCTATTCCAGAAGTAGTGAGG
AGGCTTTTTTGGAGGCCTAGGCTTTTGCAAAAAGCTAACTTGTTTATTGCAGCTTATAATGGTTACAAAT
AAAGCAATAGCATCACAAATTTCACAAATAAAGCATTTTTTTCACTGCATTCTAGTTGTGGTTTGTCCAA
ACTCATCAATGTATCTTATCATGTCTGGATCCGCTGCATTAATGAATCGGCCAACGCGCGGGGAGAGGCG
GTTTGCGTATTGGGCGCTCTTCCGCTTCCTCGCTCACTGACTCGCTGCGCTCGGTCGTTCGGCTGCGGCG
AGCGGTATCAGCTCACTCAAAGGCGGTAATACGGTTATCCACAGAATCAGGGGATAACGCAGGAAAGAAC
ATGTGAGCAAAAGGCCAGCAAAAGGCCAGGAACCGTAAAAAGGCCGCGTTGCTGGCGTTTTTCCATAGGC
TCCGCCCCCCTGACGAGCATCACAAAAATCGACGCTCAAGTCAGAGGTGGCGAAACCCGACAGGACTATA
AAGATACCAGGCGTTTCCCCCTGGAAGCTCCCTCGTGCGCTCTCCTGTTCCGACCCTGCCGCTTACCGGA
TACCTGTCCGCCTTTCTCCCTTCGGGAAGCGTGGCGCTTTCTCATAGCTCACGCTGTAGGTATCTCAGTT
CGGTGTAGGTCGTTCGCTCCAAGCTGGGCTGTGTGCACGAACCCCCCGTTCAGCCCGACCGCTGCGCCTT
ATCCGGTAACTATCGTCTTGAGTCCAACCCGGTAAGACACGACTTATCGCCACTGGCAGCAGCCACTGGT
AACAGGATTAGCAGAGCGAGGTATGTAGGCGGTGCTACAGAGTTCTTGAAGTGGTGGCCTAACTACGGCT
ACACTAGAAGAACAGTATTTGGTATCTGCGCTCTGCTGAAGCCAGTTACCTTCGGAAAAAGAGTTGGTAG
CTCTTGATCCGGCAAACAAACCACCGCTGGTAGCGGTGGTTTTTTTGTTTGCAAGCAGCAGATTACGCGC
AGAAAAAAAGGATCTCAAGAAGATCCTTTGATCTTTTCTACGGGGTCTGACGCTCAGTGGAACGAAAACT
CACGTTAAGGGATTTTGGTCATGAGATTATCAAAAAGGATCTTCACCTAGATCCTTTTAAATTAAAAATG
AAGTTTTAAATCAATCTAAAGTATATATGAGTAAACTTGGTCTGACAGTTACCAATGCTTAATCAGTGAG
GCACCTATCTCAGCGATCTGTCTATTTCGTTCATCCATAGTTGCCTGACTCCCCGTCATGTAGATAACTA
CGATACGGGAGGGCTTACCATCTGGCCCCAGTGCTGCAATGATACCGCGAGACCCACGCTCACCGGCTCC
AGATTTATCAGCAATAAACCAGCCAGCCGGAAGGGCCGAGCGCAGAAGTGGTCCTGCAACTTTATCCGCC
TCCATCCAGTCTATTAATTGTTGCCAGGAAGCTAGAGTAAGTAGTTCGCCAGTTAATAGTTTGCGCAACG
TTGTTGCCATTGCTACAGGCATCGTGGTGTCACGCTCGTCGTTTGGTATGGCTTCATTCAGCTCCGGTTC
CCAACGATCAAGGCGAGTTACATGATCCCCCATGTTGTGCAAAAAAGCGGTTAGCTCCTTCGGTCCTCCG
ATCGTTGTCAGAAGTAAGTTGGCCGCAGTGTTATCACTCATGGTTATGGCAGCACTGCATAATTCTCTTA
CTGTCATGCCATCCGTAAGATGCTTTTCTGTGACTGGTGAGTACTCAACCAAGTCATTCTGAGAATAGTG
TATGCGGCGACCGAGTTGCTCTTGCCCGGCGTCAATACGGGATAATACCGCGCCACATAGCAGAACTTTA
AAAGTGCTCATCATTGGAAAACGTTCTTCGGGGCGAAAACTCTCAAGGATCTTACCGCTGTTGAGATCCA
GTTCGATGTAACCCACTCGTGCACCCAACTGATCTTCAGCATCTTTTACTTTCACCAGCGTTTCTGGGTG
AGCAAAAACAGGAAGGCAAAATGCCGCAAAAAAGGGAATAAGGGCGACACGGAAATGTTGAATACTCATA
CTCTTCCTTTTTCAATATTATTGAAGCATTTATCAGGGTTATTGTCTCATGAGCGGATACATATTTGAAT
GTATTTAGAAAAATAAACAAATAGGGGTTCCGCGCACATTTCCCCGAAAAGTGCCACCTG
Features (pLannotate 1.2.2; 21 found; start..end, strand, type, name):
      5..384     +  enhancer       CMV enhancer: human cytomegalovirus immediate early enhancer
    386..661     +  promoter       chicken β-actin promoter: No description available
    662..1670    +  intron         chimeric intron: chimera between introns from chicken β-actin and rabbit β-globin
   1745..2680    +  CDS            ERT2: mutated ligand-binding domain of the human estrogen receptor (Feil et al., 1997)
   2696..3421    +  CDS            PhoCl: photocleavable protein that separates into two fragments upon exposure to violet light (Zhang et al., 2017)
   3427..4409    +  CDS            Cre (fragment): site-specific recombinase Cre is a site-specific recombinase from bacteriophage P1. Recombination occurs at loxP sequences.
   4415..5140    +  CDS            PhoCl: photocleavable protein that separates into two fragments upon exposure to violet light (Zhang et al., 2017)
   5153..6088    +  CDS            ERT2: mutated ligand-binding domain of the human estrogen receptor (Feil et al., 1997)
   6105..6176    +  CDS            HBB (fragment): HBB_PONPY - Experimental evidence at transcript level: Swiss-Prot protein existence level 2. Involved in oxygen transport from the lung to the various peripheral tissues. From Pongo pygmaeus (Bornean orangutan).
   6247..6302    +  polyA_signal   β-globin poly(A) signal: rabbit β-globin polyadenylation signal (Gil and Proudfoot, 1987)
   6687..6703    -  protein_bind   lac operator: The lac repressor binds to the lac operator to inhibit transcription in E. coli. This inhibition can be relieved by adding lactose or isopropyl-β-D-thiogalactopyranoside (IPTG). lac repressor encoded by lacI
   6711..6741    -  promoter       lac promoter: promoter for the E. coli lac operon
   6756..6777    -  protein_bind   CAP binding site: CAP binding activates transcription in the presence of cAMP. E. coli catabolite activator protein
   6790..6829    -  CDS            lacI (fragment): lac repressor; lacI; The lac repressor binds to the lac operator to inhibit transcription in E. coli. This inhibition can be relieved by adding lactose or isopropyl-β-D-thiogalactopyranoside (IPTG).
   6836..6858    +  promoter       SV40 promoter (fragment): SV40 enhancer and early promoter
   6882..7017    +  rep_origin     SV40 ori: SV40 origin of replication
   7037..7171    +  polyA_signal   SV40 poly(A) signal: SV40 polyadenylation signal
   7173..7227    -  CDS            lacI (fragment): lac repressor; lacI; The lac repressor binds to the lac operator to inhibit transcription in E. coli. This inhibition can be relieved by adding lactose or isopropyl-β-D-thiogalactopyranoside (IPTG).
   7410..7998    -  rep_origin     ori: high-copy-number ColE1/pMB1/pBR322/pUC origin of replication
   8169..9029    -  CDS            AmpR: β-lactamase; bla; confers resistance to ampicillin, carbenicillin, and related antibiotics
   9030..9134    -  promoter       AmpR promoter: bla
