[The description below was written by a language model from this plasmid's Addgene catalogue record and pLannotate feature annotations shown in this document.]
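Description:
pCAG-ERT2-PhoCl-Cre-PhoCl-ERT2 is a 9,160 bp mammalian expression plasmid built on the pCAG backbone and derived from an earlier pCAG-ERT2CreERT2 vector. It is propagated in E. coli through a high-copy ColE1/pUC-type origin and selected with ampicillin via the β-lactamase gene and its native promoter. The backbone also carries an SV40 origin of replication and SV40 poly(A) signal, along with remnants of lac regulatory elements (lac promoter, operator, CAP site and short lacI fragments) that are cloning-vector leftovers rather than functional parts of the payload.

The expression cassette uses the composite CAG promoter: CMV immediate-early enhancer, chicken β-actin promoter and a chimeric chicken β-actin/rabbit β-globin intron, giving strong constitutive transcription in mammalian cells. It drives a single synthetic fusion reading frame in which Cre recombinase is flanked on each side by a copy of PhoCl, the photocleavable protein that splits into two fragments on exposure to violet light, and each PhoCl is in turn joined to an ERT2 domain, the mutated ligand-binding domain of the human estrogen receptor. Transcripts terminate at a rabbit β-globin poly(A) signal; the short β-globin coding fragment annotated just upstream most likely belongs to that 3′ region. ERT2 domains normally hold Cre inactive outside the nucleus until tamoxifen-type ligands are supplied. Placing PhoCl between Cre and each ERT2 should instead allow illumination to cleave off both ERT2 domains, releasing Cre to act on loxP sites. The construct thus serves for optogenetic control of Cre-mediated recombination. The depositor notes a Leu-to-Val difference in a PhoCl–ERT2 linker that is not expected to affect function.
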