Addgene plasmid #87694: pCAG-ERT2-PhoCl-Cre-PhoCl-ERT2
Purpose: Express ERT2-PhoCl-Cre-PhoCl-ERT2 in mammalian cells
Depositing lab: Robert Campbell. Depositing organization: University of Alberta. Publication: Optogenetic control with a photocleavable protein, PhoCl. Zhang W, Lohman AW, Zhuravlova Y, Lu X, Wiens MD, Hoi H, Yaganoglu S, Mohr MA, Kitova EN, Klassen JS, Pantazis P, Thompson RJ, Campbell RE. Nat Methods. 2017 Mar 13. doi: 10.1038/nmeth.4222. PubMed 28288123.
Backbone
  Vector backbone: pCAG
  Vector type: Mammalian Expression
Growth in bacteria
  Bacterial resistance: Ampicillin, 100 μg/mL
  Growth temperature: 37°C
  Growth strain: NEB Stable
  Copy number: Unknown
Gene/Insert
  Gene/Insert name: ERT2-PhoCl-Cre-PhoCl-ERT2
  Species: Synthetic
  Promoter: Chicken beta actin
  Cloning method: Unknown
  Sequencing primers: 5′ pCAG-F
Resource information
  A portion of this plasmid was derived from a plasmid made by: This vector plasmid was modified from pCAG-ERT2CreERT2 (Connie Cepko lab, Addgene plasmid # 13777)
Terms and licenses: Academic/Nonprofit Terms; Industry Terms: Not Available to Industry
Depositor comments: There's a Leu to Val mismatch between the reference sequence and Addgene's quality control results. The change is in the linker region between PhoCl and ERT2 and should not affect function.
How to cite: pCAG-ERT2-PhoCl-Cre-PhoCl-ERT2 was a gift from Robert Campbell (Addgene plasmid # 87694 ; http://n2t.net/addgene:87694 ; RRID:Addgene_87694)
