>Addgene plasmid #87694 | pCAG-ERT2-PhoCl-Cre-PhoCl-ERT2 | addgene partial sequence | sequence record 177076 | Addgene NGS Result
CGGGGCAGGGCGGGGTTCGGCTTCTGGCGTGTGACCGGCGGCTCTAGAGCCTCTGCTAACCATGTTCATG
CCTTCTTCTTTTTCCTACAGCTCCTGGGCAACGTGCTGGTTATTGTGCTGTCTCATCATTTTGGCAAAGA
ATTCCCGGGTGAGCCGCCACCATGGCTGGAGACATGAGAGCTGCCAACCTTTGGCCAAGCCCGCTCATGA
TCAAACGCTCTAAGAAGAACAGCCTGGCCTTGTCCCTGACGGCCGACCAGATGGTCAGTGCCTTGTTGGA
TGCTGAGCCCCCCATACTCTATTCCGAGTATGATCCTACCAGACCCTTCAGTGAAGCTTCGATGATGGGC
TTACTGACCAACCTGGCAGACAGGGAGCTGGTTCACATGATCAACTGGGCGAAGAGGGTGCCAGGCTTTG
TGGATTTGACCCTCCATGATCAGGTCCACCTTCTAGAATGTGCCTGGCTAGAGATCCTGATGATTGGTCT
CGTCTGGCGCTCCATGGAGCACCCAGTGAAGCTACTGTTTGCTCCTAACTTGCTCTTGGACAGGAACCAG
GGAAAATGTGTAGAGGGCATGGTGGAGATCTTCGACATGCTGCTGGCTACATCATCTCGGTTCCGCATGA
TGAATCTGCAGGGAGAGGAGTTTGTGTGCCTCAAATCTATTATTTTGCTTAATTCTGGAGTGTACACATT
TCTGTCCAGCACCCTGAAGTCTCTGGAAGAGAAGGACCATATCCACCGAGTCCTGGACAAGATCACAGAC
ACTTTGATCCACCTGATGGCCAAGGCAGGCCTGACCCTGCAGCAGCAGCACCAGCGGCTGGCCCAGCTCC
TCCTCATCCTCTCCCACATCAGGCACATGAGTAACAAAGGCATGGAGCATCTGTACAGCATGAAGTGCAA
GAACGTGGTGCCCCTCTATGACCTGCTGCTGGAGGCGGCGGACGCCCACCGCCTACATGCGCCCACTAGC
CGTGGAGGGGCATCCGTGGAGGAGACGGACCAAAGCCACTTGGCCACTGCGGGCTCTACTTCATCGCATT
CCTTGCAAAAGTATTACATCACGGGGGAGGCAGAGGGTTTCCCTGCCACAGCTGTCGACGGTACCGTGAT
CCCTGACTACTTCAAGCAGAGCTTCCCCGAGGGCTACAGCTGGGAGCGCAGCATGACCTACGAGGACGGC
GGCATCTGCATCGCCACCAACGACATCACAATGGAGGGGGACAGCTTCATCAACAAGATCCACTTCAAGG
GCACGAACTTCCCCCCCAACGGCCCCGTGATGCAGAAGAGGACCGTGGGCTGGGAGGCCAGCACCGAGAA
GATGTACGAGCGCGACGGCGTGCTGAAGGGCGACGTGAAGATGAAGCTGCTGCTGAAGGGCGGCGGCCAC
TATCGCTGCGACTACCGCACCACCTACAAGGTCAAGCAGAAGCCCGTAAAGCTGCCCGACTACCACTTCG
TGGACCACCGCATCGAGATCCTGAGCCACGACAAGGACTACAACAAGGTGAAGCTGTACGAGCACGCCGT
GGCCCGCAACTCCACCGACAGCATGGACGAGCTGTACAAGGGTGGCAGCGGTGGCATGGTGAGCAAGGGC
GAGGAGACCATTACAAGCGTGATCAAGCCTGACATGAAGAACAAGCTGCGCATGGAGGGCAACGTGAACG
GCCACGCCTTCGTGATCGAGGGCGAGGGCAGCGGCAAGCCCTTCGAGGGCATCCAGACGATTGATTTGGA
GGTGAAGGAGGGCGCCCCGCTGCCCTTCGCCTACGACATCCTGACCACCGCCTTCCACTACGGCAACCGC
GTGTTCACCAAGTACCCACGGGCTAGCGATGCAACGAGTGATGAGGTTCGCAAGAACCTGATGGACATGT
TCAGGGATCGCCAGGCGTTTTCTGAGCATACCTGGAAAATGCTTCTGTCCGTTTGCCGGTCGTGGGCGGC
ATGGTGCAAGTTGAATAACCGGAAATGGTTTCCCGCAGAACCTGAAGATGTTCGCGATTATCTTCTATAT
CTTCAGGCGCGCGGTCTGGCAGTAAAAACTATCCAGCAACATTTGGGCCAGCTAAACATGCTTCATCGTC
GGTCCGGGCTGCCACGACCAAGTGACAGCAATGCTGTTTCACTGGTTATGCGGCGGATCCGAAAAGAAAA
CGTTGATGCCGGTGAACGTGCAAAACAGGCTCTAGCGTTCGAACGCACTGATTTCGACCAGGTTCGTTCA
CTCATGGAAAATAGCGATCGCTGCCAGGATATACGTAATCTGGCATTTCTGGGGATTGCTTATAACACCC
TGTTACGTATAGCCGAAATTGCCAGGATCAGGGTTAAAGATATCTCACGTACTGACGGTGGGAGAATGTT
AATCCATATTGGCAGAACGAAAACGCTGGTTAGCACCGCAGGTGTAGAGAAGGCACTTAGCCTGGGGGTA
ACTAAACTGGTCGAGCGATGGATTTCCGTCTCTGGTGTAGCTGATGATCCGAATAACTACCTGTTTTGCC
GGGTCAGAAAAAATGGTGTTGCCGCGCCATCTGCCACCAGCCAGCTATCAACTCGCGCCCTGGAAGGGAT
TTTTGAAGCAACTCATCGATTGATTTACGGCGCTAAGGATGACTCTGGTCAGAGATACCTGGCCTGGTCT
GGACACAGTGCCCGTGTCGGAGCCGCGCGAGATATGGCCCGCGCTGGAGTTTCAATACCGGAGATCATGC
AAGCTGGTGGCTGGACCAATGTAAATATTGTCATGAACTATATCCGTAACCTGGATAGTGAAACAGGGGC
AATGGTGCGCCTGCTGGAAGATGGCGATTCCGGAGTGATCCCTGACTACTTCAAGCAGAGCTTCCCCGAG
GGCTACAGCTGGGAGCGCAGCATGACCTACGAGGACGGCGGCATCTGCATCGCCACCAACGACATCACAA
TGGAGGGGGACAGCTTCATCAACAAGATCCACTTCAAGGGCACGAACTTCCCCCCCAACGGCCCCGTGAT
GCAGAAGAGGACCGTGGGCTGGGAGGCCAGCACCGAGAAGATGTACGAGCGCGACGGCGTGCTGAAGGGC
GACGTGAAGATGAAGCTGCTGCTGAAGGGCGGCGGCCACTATCGCTGCGACTACCGCACCACCTACAAGG
TCAAGCAGAAGCCCGTAAAGCTGCCCGACTACCACTTCGTGGACCACCGCATCGAGATCCTGAGCCACGA
CAAGGACTACAACAAGGTGAAGCTGTACGAGCACGCCGTGGCCCGCAACTCCACCGACAGCATGGACGAG
CTGTACAAGGGTGGCAGCGGTGGCATGGTGAGCAAGGGCGAGGAGACCATTACAAGCGTGATCAAGCCTG
ACATGAAGAACAAGCTGCGCATGGAGGGCAACGTGAACGGCCACGCCTTCGTGATCGAGGGCGAGGGCAG
CGGCAAGCCCTTCGAGGGCATCCAGACGATTGATTTGGAGGTGAAGGAGGGCGCCCCGCTGCCCTTCGCC
TACGACATCCTGACCACCGCCTTCCACTACGGCAACCGCGTGTTCACCAAGTACCCACGGGTCGAGCCAT
CTGCTGGAGACATGAGAGCTGCCAACCTTTGGCCAAGCCCGCTCATGATCAAACGCTCTAAGAAGAACAG
CCTGGCCTTGTCCCTGACGGCCGACCAGATGGTCAGTGCCTTGTTGGATGCTGAGCCCCCCATACTCTAT
TCCGAGTATGATCCTACCAGACCCTTCAGTGAAGCTTCGATGATGGGCTTACTGACCAACCTGGCAGACA
GGGAGCTGGTTCACATGATCAACTGGGCGAAGAGGGTGCCAGGCTTTGTGGATTTGACCCTCCATGATCA
GGTCCACCTTCTAGAATGTGCCTGGCTAGAGATCCTGATGATTGGTCTCGTCTGGCGCTCCATGGAGCAC
CCAGTGAAGCTACTGTTTGCTCCTAACTTGCTCTTGGACAGGAACCAGGGAAAATGTGTAGAGGGCATGG
TGGAGATCTTCGACATGCTGCTGGCTACATCATCTCGGTTCCGCATGATGAATCTGCAGGGAGAGGAGTT
TGTGTGCCTCAAATCTATTATTTTGCTTAATTCTGGAGTGTACACATTTCTGTCCAGCACCCTGAAGTCT
CTGGAAGAGAAGGACCATATCCACCGAGTCCTGGACAAGATCACAGACACTTTGATCCACCTGATGGCCA
AGGCAGGCCTGACCCTGCAGCAGCAGCACCAGCGGCTGGCCCAGCTCCTCCTCATCCTCTCCCACATCAG
GCACATGAGTAACAAAGGCATGGAGCATCTGTACAGCATGAAGTGCAAGAACGTGGTGCCCCTCTATGAC
CTGCTGCTGGAGGCGGCGGACGCCCACCGCCTACATGCGCCCACTAGCCGTGGAGGGGCATCCGTGGAGG
AGACGGACCAAAGCCACTTGGCCACTGCGGGCTCTACTTCATCGCATTCCTTGCAAAAGTATTACATCAC
GGGGGAGGCAGAGGGTTTCCCTGCCACAGCTTGATAGCGGCCGCACTCCTCAGGTGCAGGCTGCCTATCA
GAAGGTGGTGGCTGGTGTGGCCAATGCCCTGGCTCACAAATACCACTGAGATCTTTTTCCCTCTGCCAAA
AATTATGGGGACATCATGAAGCCCCTTGAGCATCTGACTTCTGGCTAATAAAGGAAATTTATTTTCATTG
CAATAGTGTGTTGGAATTTTTTGTGTCTCTCACTCGGAAGGACATATGGGAGGGCAAATCATTTAAAACA
TCAGAATGAGTATTTGGTTTAGAGTTTGGCAACATATGCCCATATGCTGGCTGCCATGAACAAAGGTTGG
CTATAAAGAGGTCATCAGTATATGAAACAGCCCCCTGCTGTCCATTCCTTATTCCATAGAAAAGCCTTGA
CTTGAGGTTAGATTTTTTTTATATTTTGTTTTGTGTTATTTTTTTCTTTAACATCCCTAAAATTTTCCTT
ACATGTTTTACTAGCCAGATTTTTCCTCCTCTCCTGACTACTCCCAGTCATAGCTGTCCCTCTTCTCTTA
TGGAGATCCCTCGACCTGCAGCCCAAGCTTGGCGTAATCATGGTCATAGCTGTTTCCTGTGTGAAATTGT
TATCCGCTCACAATTCCACACAACATACGAGCCGGAAGCATAAAGTGTAAAGCCTGGGGTGCCTAATGAG
TGAGCTAACTCACATTAATTGCGTTGCGCTCACTGCCCGCTTTCCAGTCGGGAAACCTGTCGTGCCAGCG
GATCCGCATCTCAATTAGTCAGCAACCATAGTCCCGCCCCTAACTCCGCCCATCCCGCCCCTAACTCCGC
CCAGTTCCGCCCATTCTCCGCCCCATGGCTGACTAATTTTTTTTATTTATGCAGAGGCCGAGGCCGCCTC
GGCCTCTGAGCTATTCCAGAAGTAGTGAGGAGGCTTTTTTGGAGGCCTAGGCTTTTGCAAAAAGCTAACT
TGTTTATTGCAGCTTATAATGGTTACAAATAAAGCAATAGCATCACAAATTTCACAAATAAAGCATTTTT
TTCACTGCATTCTAGTTGTGGTTTGTCCAAACTCATCAATGTATCTTATCATGTCTGGATCCGCTGCATT
AATGAATCGGCCAACGCGCGGGGAGAGGCGGTTTGCGTATTGGGCGCTCTTCCGCTTCCTCGCTCACTGA
CTCGCTGCGCTCGGTCGTTCGGCTGCGGCGAGCGGTATCAGCTCACTCAAAGGCGGTAATACGGTTATCC
ACAGAATCAGGGGATAACGCAGGAAAGAACATGTGAGCAAAAGGCCAGCAAAAGGCCAGGAACCGTAAAA
AGGCCGCGTTGCTGGCGTTTTTCCATAGGCTCCGCCCCCCTGACGAGCATCACAAAAATCGACGCTCAAG
TCAGAGGTGGCGAAACCCGACAGGACTATAAAGATACCAGGCGTTTCCCCCTGGAAGCTCCCTCGTGCGC
TCTCCTGTTCCGACCCTGCCGCTTACCGGATACCTGTCCGCCTTTCTCCCTTCGGGAAGCGTGGCGCTTT
CTCATAGCTCACGCTGTAGGTATCTCAGTTCGGTGTAGGTCGTTCGCTCCAAGCTGGGCTGTGTGCACGA
ACCCCCCGTTCAGCCCGACCGCTGCGCCTTATCCGGTAACTATCGTCTTGAGTCCAACCCGGTAAGACAC
GACTTATCGCCACTGGCAGCAGCCACTGGTAACAGGATTAGCAGAGCGAGGTATGTAGGCGGTGCTACAG
AGTTCTTGAAGTGGTGGCCTAACTACGGCTACACTAGAAGAACAGTATTTGGTATCTGCGCTCTGCTGAA
GCCAGTTACCTTCGGAAAAAGAGTTGGTAGCTCTTGATCCGGCAAACAAACCACCGCTGGTAGCGGTGGT
TTTTTTGTTTGCAAGCAGCAGATTACGCGCAGAAAAAAAGGATCTCAAGAAGATCCTTTGATCTTTTCTA
CGGGGTCTGACGCTCAGTGGAACGAAAACTCACGTTAAGGGATTTTGGTCATGAGATTATCAAAAAGGAT
CTTCACCTAGATCCTTTTAAATTAAAAATGAAGTTTTAAATCAATCTAAAGTATATATGAGTAAACTTGG
TCTGACAGTTACCAATGCTTAATCAGTGAGGCACCTATCTCAGCGATCTGTCTATTTCGTTCATCCATAG
TTGCCTGACTCCCCGTCATGTAGATAACTACGATACGGGAGGGCTTACCATCTGGCCCCAGTGCTGCAAT
GATACCGCGAGACCCACGCTCACCGGCTCCAGATTTATCAGCAATAAACCAGCCAGCCGGAAGGGCCGAG
CGCAGAAGTGGTCCTGCAACTTTATCCGCCTCCATCCAGTCTATTAATTGTTGCCAGGAAGCTAGAGTAA
GTAGTTCGCCAGTTAATAGTTTGCGCAACGTTGTTGCCATTGCTACAGGCATCGTGGTGTCACGCTCGTC
GTTTGGTATGGCTTCATTCAGCTCCGGTTCCCAACGATCAAGGCGAGTTACATGATCCCCCATGTTGTGC
AAAAAAGCGGTTAGCTCCTTCGGTCCTCCGATCGTTGTCAGAAGTAAGTTGGCCGCAGTGTTATCACTCA
TGGTTATGGCAGCACTGCATAATTCTCTTACTGTCATGCCATCCGTAAGATGCTTTTCTGTGACTGGTGA
GTACTCAACCAAGTCATTCTGAGAATAGTGTATGCGGCGACCGAGTTGCTCTTGCCCGGCGTCAATACGG
GATAATACCGCGCCACATAGCAGAACTTTAAAAGTGCTCATCATTGGAAAACGTTCTTCGGGGCGAAAAC
TCTCAAGGATCTTACCGCTGTTGAGATCCAGTTCGATGTAACCCACTCGTGCACCCAACTGATCTTCAGC
ATCTTTTACTTTCACCAGCGTTTCTGGGTGAGCAAAAACAGGAAGGCAAAATGCCGCAAAAAAGGGAATA
AGGGCGACACGGAAATGTTGAATACTCATACTCTTCCTTTTTCAATATTATTGAAGCATTTATCAGGGTT
ATTGTCTCATGAGCGGATACATATTTGAATGTATTTAGAAAAATAAACAAATAGGGGTTCCGCGCACATT
TCCCCGAAAAGTGCCACCTGGGTCGACATTGATTATTGACTAGTTATTAATAGTAATCAATTACGGGGTC
ATTAGTTCATAGCCCATATATGGAGTTCCGCGTTACATAACTTACGGTAAATGGCCCGCCTGGCTGACCG
CCCAACGACCCCCGCCCATTGACGTCAATAATGACGTATGTTCCCATAGTAACGCCAATAGGGACTTTCC
ATTGACGTCAATGGGTGGAGTATTTACGGTAAACTGCCCACTTGGCAGTACATCAAGTGTATCATATGCC
AAGTACGCCCCCTATTGACGTCAATGACGGTAAATGGCCCGCCTGGCATTATGCCCAGTACATGACCTTA
TGGGACTTTCCTACTTGGCAGTACATCTACGTATTAGTCATCGCTATTACCATGGTCGAGGTGAGCCCCA
CGTTCTGCTTCACTCTCCCCATCTCCCCCCCCTCCCCACCCCCAATTTTGTATTTATTTATTTTTTAATT
ATTTTGTGCAGCGATGGGGGCGGGGGGGGGGGGGGCGCGCGCCAGGCGGGGCGGGGCGGGG
